Addgene plasmid #133391: pBS-PtH
Purpose: (Empty Backbone) Piggybac vector for SRIRACCHA-mediated mutation enrichment (donor repair template for HDR)
Depositing lab: Blair Madison. Depositing organization: Washington University in Saint Louis. Publication: A stable but reversible integrated surrogate reporter for assaying CRISPR/Cas9-stimulated homology-directed repair. Wen Y, Liao G, Pritchard T, Zhao TT, Connelly JP, Pruett-Miller SM, Blanc V, Davidson NO, Madison BB. J Biol Chem. 2017 Apr 14;292(15):6148-6162. doi: 10.1074/jbc.M117.777722. Epub 2017 Feb 22. PubMed 28228480.
Backbone
  Vector backbone: pBSIIKS-
  Backbone manufacturer: Clontech
  Vector type: Mammalian Expression
  Selectable markers: Puromycin ; Hygromycin
Growth in bacteria
  Bacterial resistance: Ampicillin, 100 μg/mL
  Growth temperature: 37°C
  Growth strain: DH5alpha
  Copy number: High Copy
Gene/Insert
  Gene/Insert name: None
Terms and licenses: Academic/Nonprofit Terms; Industry Terms: Not Available to Industry
How to cite: pBS-PtH was a gift from Blair Madison (Addgene plasmid # 133391 ; http://n2t.net/addgene:133391 ; RRID:Addgene_133391)
