[The description below was written by a language model from this plasmid's Addgene catalogue record and pLannotate feature annotations shown in this document.]
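Description:
pBS-PtH is a 4.7 kb plasmid built on the pBluescript II KS(-) cloning backbone and catalogued as an empty-backbone mammalian vector that serves as the donor repair template for homology-directed repair (HDR) in the SRIRACCHA mutation-enrichment system. It is maintained in E. coli at high copy through the ColE1/pUC-type origin and selected with ampicillin via the bla gene and its own promoter. An f1 origin is also present. The usual pBluescript elements surround the cloning region: CAP site, lac promoter and operator, a lacZα fragment, and flanking T3 and T7 phage promoters. The short lacI and RSF ori matches are small fragments and probably backbone remnants, not functional parts.

The payload lies between the two remaining pieces of the multiple cloning site. It is a single reading frame joining the puromycin N-acetyltransferase gene (pac) to the hygromycin phosphotransferase gene (HygR) through a T2A ribosome-skipping peptide, which would yield two separate resistance proteins from one transcript. No mammalian promoter or polyadenylation signal is annotated around this cassette, which fits a role as a promoterless repair template rather than a self-expressing unit. In that role, Cas9-stimulated HDR would presumably copy donor sequence into an integrated surrogate reporter so that drug resistance marks cells competent for HDR, though the record does not spell out this mechanism. The catalogue purpose line calls the plasmid a piggyBac vector, but neither feature table annotates piggyBac terminal repeats, so the transposon component may reside on a companion construct. The depositor and sequencing-derived records are the same length and carry the same features, differing only in their start coordinate.
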