Features (pLannotate 1.2.2; 16 found; start..end, strand, type, name):
     13..34      +  protein_bind   CAP binding site: CAP binding activates transcription in the presence of cAMP. E. coli catabolite activator protein
     49..79      +  promoter       lac promoter: promoter for the E. coli lac operon
     87..103     +  protein_bind   lac operator: The lac repressor binds to the lac operator to inhibit transcription in E. coli. This inhibition can be relieved by adding lactose or isopropyl-β-D-thiogalactopyranoside (IPTG). lac repressor encoded by lacI
    148..166     +  promoter       T3 promoter: promoter for bacteriophage T3 RNA polymerase
    179..221     -  misc_feature   MCS (fragment): pBluescript multiple cloning site
    258..854     +  CDS            pac: PUAC_STRAD - Protein predicted: Swiss-Prot protein existence level 4. Detoxification of puromycin. From Streptomyces alboniger.
    870..922     +  CDS            T2A (fragment): 2A peptide from Thosea asigna virus capsid protein Eukaryotic ribosomes fail to insert a peptide bond between the Gly and Pro residues, yielding separate polypeptides.
    930..1952    +  CDS            HygR: aminoglycoside phosphotransferase from E. coli; aph(4)-Ia; confers resistance to hygromycin
   2019..2054    -  misc_feature   MCS (fragment): pBluescript multiple cloning site
   2063..2081    -  promoter       T7 promoter: promoter for bacteriophage T7 RNA polymerase
   2089..2244    +  CDS            lacZα (fragment): LacZα fragment of β-galactosidase; lacZ fragment
   2275..2703    -  rep_origin     f1 ori (sequence partly withheld): f1 bacteriophage origin of replication; arrow indicates direction of (+) strand synthesis
   2730..2834    +  promoter       AmpR promoter: bla
   2835..3695    +  CDS            AmpR: β-lactamase; bla; confers resistance to ampicillin, carbenicillin, and related antibiotics
   3866..4454    +  rep_origin     ori: high-copy-number ColE1/pMB1/pBR322/pUC origin of replication
   4637..4729    +  CDS            lacI (fragment): lac repressor; lacI; The lac repressor binds to the lac operator to inhibit transcription in E. coli. This inhibition can be relieved by adding lactose or isopropyl-β-D-thiogalactopyranoside (IPTG).
>Addgene plasmid #133391 | pBS-PtH | depositor full sequence | sequence record 256391 | pBS-PtH sequence 4729 bps
GCGCAACGCAATTAATGTGAGTTAGCTCACTCATTAGGCACCCCAGGCTTTACACTTTATGCTTCCGGCT
CGTATGTTGTGTGGAATTGTGAGCGGATAACAATTTCACACAGGAAACAGCTATGACCATGATTACGCCA
AGCGCGCAATTAACCCTCACTAAAGGGAACAAAAGCTGGGTACCGGGCCCCCCCTCGAGGTCGACGGTAT
CGATAAGCTTGCATGCCTGCAGGTCGGCCGCCACGACCGGTGCCACCATGACTGAATACAAACCAACTGT
TCGCCTGGCAACTCGTGATGATGTTCCACGTGCAGTTCGCACCCTGGCTGCTGCATTTGCTGACTACCCT
GCAACCCGTCACACTGTGGACCCAGACCGCCACATTGAACGTGTGACTGAACTGCAGGAGCTGTTCCTGA
CCCGTGTGGGCCTGGACATTGGCAAAGTGTGGGTGGCAGATGATGGTGCTGCTGTGGCAGTGTGGACCAC
CCCTGAATCTGTTGAAGCTGGTGCAGTGTTTGCTGAGATTGGCCCACGCATGGCAGAACTGTCTGGCAGC
CGCCTGGCAGCACAACAGCAGATGGAAGGTCTGCTGGCACCACACCGCCCAAAAGAACCTGCTTGGTTCC
TGGCAACTGTGGGTGTGAGCCCTGACCACCAGGGTAAGGGCCTGGGCTCTGCAGTGGTGCTGCCTGGTGT
GGAAGCAGCTGAACGTGCAGGTGTGCCTGCTTTCCTGGAGACCTCAGCTCCACGCAACCTGCCTTTCTAT
GAACGCCTGGGCTTCACTGTGACTGCTGATGTGGAAGTGCCAGAAGGCCCACGCACTTGGTGCATGACTC
GCAAACCAGGTGCTAGCCTTGGCTCCGGCGAGGGCAGGGGAAGTCTTCTAACATGCGGGGACGTGGAGGA
AAATCCCGGCCCACTCGGCAAAAAGCCTGAACTCACCGCGACGTCTGTCGAGAAGTTTCTGATCGAAAAG
TTCGACAGCGTCTCCGACCTGATGCAGCTCTCGGAGGGCGAAGAATCTCGTGCTTTCAGCTTCGATGTAG
GAGGGCGTGGATATGTCCTGCGGGTAAATAGCTGCGCCGATGGTTTCTACAAAGATCGTTATGTTTATCG
GCACTTTGCATCGGCCGCGCTCCCGATTCCGGAAGTGCTTGACATTGGGGAATTCAGCGAGAGCCTGACC
TATTGCATCTCCCGCCGTGCACAGGGTGTCACGTTGCAAGACCTGCCTGAAACCGAACTGCCCGCTGTTC
TGCAGCCGGTCGCGGAGGCCATGGATGCGATCGCTGCGGCCGATCTTAGCCAGACGAGCGGGTTCGGCCC
ATTCGGACCGCAAGGAATCGGTCAATACACTACATGGCGTGATTTCATATGCGCGATTGCTGATCCCCAT
GTGTATCACTGGCAAACTGTGATGGACGACACCGTCAGTGCGTCCGTCGCGCAGGCTCTCGATGAGCTGA
TGCTTTGGGCCGAGGACTGCCCCGAAGTCCGGCACCTCGTGCACGCGGATTTCGGCTCCAACAATGTCCT
GACGGACAATGGCCGCATAACAGCGGTCATTGACTGGAGCGAGGCGATGTTCGGGGATTCCCAATACGAG
GTCGCCAACATCTTCTTCTGGAGGCCGTGGTTGGCTTGTATGGAGCAGCAGACGCGCTACTTCGAGCGGA
GGCATCCGGAGCTTGCAGGATCGCCGCGGCTCCGGGCGTATATGCTCCGCATTGGTCTTGACCAACTCTA
TCAGAGCTTGGTTGACGGCAATTTCGATGATGCAGCTTGGGCGCAGGGTCGATGCGACGCAATCGTCCGA
TCCGGAGCCGGGACTGTCGGGCGTACACAAATCGCCCGCAGAAGCGCGGCCGTCTGGACCGATGGCTGTG
TAGAAGTACTCGCCGATAGTGGAAACCGACGCCCCAGCACTCGTCCGAGGGCAAAGGAATAGAGCGGCCG
CGACTCCAGTTCGTGGCCGTCGATCGTTTAAAGGGAGGTAGTGAGTCGAGATATCGATACTAGTTCTAGA
GCGGCCGCCACCGCGGTGGAGCTCCAATTCGCCCTATAGTGAGTCGTATTACGCGCGCTCACTGGCCGTC
GTTTTACAACGTCGTGACTGGGAAAACCCTGGCGTTACCCAACTTAATCGCCTTGCAGCACATCCCCCTT
TCGCCAGCTGGCGTAATAGCGAAGAGGCCCGCACCGATCGCCCTTCCCAACAGTTGCGCAGCCTGAATGG
CGAATGGAAATTGTAAGCGTTAATATTTTGTTAAAATTCGCGTTAAATTTTTGTTAAATCAGCTCATTTT
TTAACCAATAGGCCGAAATCGGCAAAATCCCTTATAAATCAAAAGAATAGACCGAGATAGGGT
[37 nt withheld, positions 2374-2410]
AAAGAACGTGGACTCCAACGTCAAAGG
[49 nt withheld, positions 2438-2486]
T
[91 nt withheld, positions 2488-2578]
G
[124 nt withheld, positions 2580-2703]
CAGGTGGCACTTTTCGGGGAAATGTGCGCGGAACCCCTATTTGTTTATTTTTCTAAATACATTCAAATAT
GTATCCGCTCATGAGACAATAACCCTGATAAATGCTTCAATAATATTGAAAAAGGAAGAGTATGAGTATT
CAACATTTCCGTGTCGCCCTTATTCCCTTTTTTGCGGCATTTTGCCTTCCTGTTTTTGCTCACCCAGAAA
CGCTGGTGAAAGTAAAAGATGCTGAAGATCAGTTGGGTGCACGAGTGGGTTACATCGAACTGGATCTCAA
CAGCGGTAAGATCCTTGAGAGTTTTCGCCCCGAAGAACGTTTTCCAATGATGAGCACTTTTAAAGTTCTG
CTATGTGGCGCGGTATTATCCCGTATTGACGCCGGGCAAGAGCAACTCGGTCGCCGCATACACTATTCTC
AGAATGACTTGGTTGAGTACTCACCAGTCACAGAAAAGCATCTTACGGATGGCATGACAGTAAGAGAATT
ATGCAGTGCTGCCATAACCATGAGTGATAACACTGCGGCCAACTTACTTCTGACAACGATCGGAGGACCG
AAGGAGCTAACCGCTTTTTTGCACAACATGGGGGATCATGTAACTCGCCTTGATCGTTGGGAACCGGAGC
TGAATGAAGCCATACCAAACGACGAGCGTGACACCACGATGCCTGTAGCAATGGCAACAACGTTGCGCAA
ACTATTAACTGGCGAACTACTTACTCTAGCTTCCCGGCAACAATTAATAGACTGGATGGAGGCGGATAAA
GTTGCAGGACCACTTCTGCGCTCGGCCCTTCCGGCTGGCTGGTTTATTGCTGATAAATCTGGAGCCGGTG
AGCGTGGGTCTCGCGGTATCATTGCAGCACTGGGGCCAGATGGTAAGCCCTCCCGTATCGTAGTTATCTA
CACGACGGGGAGTCAGGCAACTATGGATGAACGAAATAGACAGATCGCTGAGATAGGTGCCTCACTGATT
AAGCATTGGTAACTGTCAGACCAAGTTTACTCATATATACTTTAGATTGATTTAAAACTTCATTTTTAAT
TTAAAAGGATCTAGGTGAAGATCCTTTTTGATAATCTCATGACCAAAATCCCTTAACGTGAGTTTTCGTT
CCACTGAGCGTCAGACCCCGTAGAAAAGATCAAAGGATCTTCTTGAGATCCTTTTTTTCTGCGCGTAATC
TGCTGCTTGCAAACAAAAAAACCACCGCTACCAGCGGTGGTTTGTTTGCCGGATCAAGAGCTACCAACTC
TTTTTCCGAAGGTAACTGGCTTCAGCAGAGCGCAGATACCAAATACTGTCCTTCTAGTGTAGCCGTAGTT
AGGCCACCACTTCAAGAACTCTGTAGCACCGCCTACATACCTCGCTCTGCTAATCCTGTTACCAGTGGCT
GCTGCCAGTGGCGATAAGTCGTGTCTTACCGGGTTGGACTCAAGACGATAGTTACCGGATAAGGCGCAGC
GGTCGGGCTGAACGGGGGGTTCGTGCACACAGCCCAGCTTGGAGCGAACGACCTACACCGAACTGAGATA
CCTACAGCGTGAGCTATGAGAAAGCGCCACGCTTCCCGAAGGGAGAAAGGCGGACAGGTATCCGGTAAGC
GGCAGGGTCGGAACAGGAGAGCGCACGAGGGAGCTTCCAGGGGGAAACGCCTGGTATCTTTATAGTCCTG
TCGGGTTTCGCCACCTCTGACTTGAGCGTCGATTTTTGTGATGCTCGTCAGGGGGGCGGAGCCTATGGAA
AAACGCCAGCAACGCGGCCTTTTTACGGTTCCTGGCCTTTTGCTGGCCTTTTGCTCACATGTTCTTTCCT
GCGTTATCCCCTGATTCTGTGGATAACCGTATTACCGCCTTTGAGTGAGCTGATACCGCTCGCCGCAGCC
GAACGACCGAGCGCAGCGAGTCAGTGAGCGAGGAAGCGGAAGAGCGCCCAATACGCAAACCGCCTCTCCC
CGCGCGTTGGCCGATTCATTAATGCAGCTGGCACGACAGGTTTCCCGACTGGAAAGCGGGCAGTGA
