Features (pLannotate 1.2.2; 17 found; start..end, strand, type, name):
      1..28      +  rep_origin     RSF ori (fragment): Plasmids containing the RSF 1030 origin of replication can be propagated in E. coli cells that contain additional plasmids with compatible origins.
     30..122     +  CDS            lacI (fragment): lac repressor; lacI; The lac repressor binds to the lac operator to inhibit transcription in E. coli. This inhibition can be relieved by adding lactose or isopropyl-β-D-thiogalactopyranoside (IPTG).
    135..156     +  protein_bind   CAP binding site: CAP binding activates transcription in the presence of cAMP. E. coli catabolite activator protein
    171..201     +  promoter       lac promoter: promoter for the E. coli lac operon
    209..225     +  protein_bind   lac operator: The lac repressor binds to the lac operator to inhibit transcription in E. coli. This inhibition can be relieved by adding lactose or isopropyl-β-D-thiogalactopyranoside (IPTG). lac repressor encoded by lacI
    270..288     +  promoter       T3 promoter: promoter for bacteriophage T3 RNA polymerase
    301..343     -  misc_feature   MCS (fragment): pBluescript multiple cloning site
    380..976     +  CDS            pac: PUAC_STRAD - Protein predicted: Swiss-Prot protein existence level 4. Detoxification of puromycin. From Streptomyces alboniger.
    992..1044    +  CDS            T2A (fragment): 2A peptide from Thosea asigna virus capsid protein Eukaryotic ribosomes fail to insert a peptide bond between the Gly and Pro residues, yielding separate polypeptides.
   1052..2074    +  CDS            HygR: aminoglycoside phosphotransferase from E. coli; aph(4)-Ia; confers resistance to hygromycin
   2141..2176    -  misc_feature   MCS (fragment): pBluescript multiple cloning site
   2185..2203    -  promoter       T7 promoter: promoter for bacteriophage T7 RNA polymerase
   2211..2366    +  CDS            lacZα (fragment): LacZα fragment of β-galactosidase; lacZ fragment
   2397..2825    -  rep_origin     f1 ori (sequence partly withheld): f1 bacteriophage origin of replication; arrow indicates direction of (+) strand synthesis
   2852..2956    +  promoter       AmpR promoter: bla
   2957..3817    +  CDS            AmpR: β-lactamase; bla; confers resistance to ampicillin, carbenicillin, and related antibiotics
   3988..4576    +  rep_origin     ori: high-copy-number ColE1/pMB1/pBR322/pUC origin of replication
>Addgene plasmid #133391 | pBS-PtH | addgene full sequence | sequence record 267560 | Addgene NGS Result
AGCGAGTCAGTGAGCGAGGAAGCGGAAGAGCGCCCAATACGCAAACCGCCTCTCCCCGCGCGTTGGCCGA
TTCATTAATGCAGCTGGCACGACAGGTTTCCCGACTGGAAAGCGGGCAGTGAGCGCAACGCAATTAATGT
GAGTTAGCTCACTCATTAGGCACCCCAGGCTTTACACTTTATGCTTCCGGCTCGTATGTTGTGTGGAATT
GTGAGCGGATAACAATTTCACACAGGAAACAGCTATGACCATGATTACGCCAAGCGCGCAATTAACCCTC
ACTAAAGGGAACAAAAGCTGGGTACCGGGCCCCCCCTCGAGGTCGACGGTATCGATAAGCTTGCATGCCT
GCAGGTCGGCCGCCACGACCGGTGCCACCATGACTGAATACAAACCAACTGTTCGCCTGGCAACTCGTGA
TGATGTTCCACGTGCAGTTCGCACCCTGGCTGCTGCATTTGCTGACTACCCTGCAACCCGTCACACTGTG
GACCCAGACCGCCACATTGAACGTGTGACTGAACTGCAGGAGCTGTTCCTGACCCGTGTGGGCCTGGACA
TTGGCAAAGTGTGGGTGGCAGATGATGGTGCTGCTGTGGCAGTGTGGACCACCCCTGAATCTGTTGAAGC
TGGTGCAGTGTTTGCTGAGATTGGCCCACGCATGGCAGAACTGTCTGGCAGCCGCCTGGCAGCACAACAG
CAGATGGAAGGTCTGCTGGCACCACACCGCCCAAAAGAACCTGCTTGGTTCCTGGCAACTGTGGGTGTGA
GCCCTGACCACCAGGGTAAGGGCCTGGGCTCTGCAGTGGTGCTGCCTGGTGTGGAAGCAGCTGAACGTGC
AGGTGTGCCTGCTTTCCTGGAGACCTCAGCTCCACGCAACCTGCCTTTCTATGAACGCCTGGGCTTCACT
GTGACTGCTGATGTGGAAGTGCCAGAAGGCCCACGCACTTGGTGCATGACTCGCAAACCAGGTGCTAGCC
TTGGCTCCGGCGAGGGCAGGGGAAGTCTTCTAACATGCGGGGACGTGGAGGAAAATCCCGGCCCACTCGG
CAAAAAGCCTGAACTCACCGCGACGTCTGTCGAGAAGTTTCTGATCGAAAAGTTCGACAGCGTCTCCGAC
CTGATGCAGCTCTCGGAGGGCGAAGAATCTCGTGCTTTCAGCTTCGATGTAGGAGGGCGTGGATATGTCC
TGCGGGTAAATAGCTGCGCCGATGGTTTCTACAAAGATCGTTATGTTTATCGGCACTTTGCATCGGCCGC
GCTCCCGATTCCGGAAGTGCTTGACATTGGGGAATTCAGCGAGAGCCTGACCTATTGCATCTCCCGCCGT
GCACAGGGTGTCACGTTGCAAGACCTGCCTGAAACCGAACTGCCCGCTGTTCTGCAGCCGGTCGCGGAGG
CCATGGATGCGATCGCTGCGGCCGATCTTAGCCAGACGAGCGGGTTCGGCCCATTCGGACCGCAAGGAAT
CGGTCAATACACTACATGGCGTGATTTCATATGCGCGATTGCTGATCCCCATGTGTATCACTGGCAAACT
GTGATGGACGACACCGTCAGTGCGTCCGTCGCGCAGGCTCTCGATGAGCTGATGCTTTGGGCCGAGGACT
GCCCCGAAGTCCGGCACCTCGTGCACGCGGATTTCGGCTCCAACAATGTCCTGACGGACAATGGCCGCAT
AACAGCGGTCATTGACTGGAGCGAGGCGATGTTCGGGGATTCCCAATACGAGGTCGCCAACATCTTCTTC
TGGAGGCCGTGGTTGGCTTGTATGGAGCAGCAGACGCGCTACTTCGAGCGGAGGCATCCGGAGCTTGCAG
GATCGCCGCGGCTCCGGGCGTATATGCTCCGCATTGGTCTTGACCAACTCTATCAGAGCTTGGTTGACGG
CAATTTCGATGATGCAGCTTGGGCGCAGGGTCGATGCGACGCAATCGTCCGATCCGGAGCCGGGACTGTC
GGGCGTACACAAATCGCCCGCAGAAGCGCGGCCGTCTGGACCGATGGCTGTGTAGAAGTACTCGCCGATA
GTGGAAACCGACGCCCCAGCACTCGTCCGAGGGCAAAGGAATAGAGCGGCCGCGACTCCAGTTCGTGGCC
GTCGATCGTTTAAAGGGAGGTAGTGAGTCGAGATATCGATACTAGTTCTAGAGCGGCCGCCACCGCGGTG
GAGCTCCAATTCGCCCTATAGTGAGTCGTATTACGCGCGCTCACTGGCCGTCGTTTTACAACGTCGTGAC
TGGGAAAACCCTGGCGTTACCCAACTTAATCGCCTTGCAGCACATCCCCCTTTCGCCAGCTGGCGTAATA
GCGAAGAGGCCCGCACCGATCGCCCTTCCCAACAGTTGCGCAGCCTGAATGGCGAATGGAAATTGTAAGC
GTTAATATTTTGTTAAAATTCGCGTTAAATTTTTGTTAAATCAGCTCATTTTTTAACCAATAGGCCGAAA
TCGGCAAAATCCCTTATAAATCAAAAGAATAGACCGAGATAGGGT
[37 nt withheld, positions 2496-2532]
AAAGAACGTGGACTCCAACGTCAAAGG
[49 nt withheld, positions 2560-2608]
T
[91 nt withheld, positions 2610-2700]
G
[124 nt withheld, positions 2702-2825]
CAGGTGGCACTTTTCGGGGAAATGTGCGCGGAACCCCTATTTGTTTATTTTTCTAAATACATTCAAATAT
GTATCCGCTCATGAGACAATAACCCTGATAAATGCTTCAATAATATTGAAAAAGGAAGAGTATGAGTATT
CAACATTTCCGTGTCGCCCTTATTCCCTTTTTTGCGGCATTTTGCCTTCCTGTTTTTGCTCACCCAGAAA
CGCTGGTGAAAGTAAAAGATGCTGAAGATCAGTTGGGTGCACGAGTGGGTTACATCGAACTGGATCTCAA
CAGCGGTAAGATCCTTGAGAGTTTTCGCCCCGAAGAACGTTTTCCAATGATGAGCACTTTTAAAGTTCTG
CTATGTGGCGCGGTATTATCCCGTATTGACGCCGGGCAAGAGCAACTCGGTCGCCGCATACACTATTCTC
AGAATGACTTGGTTGAGTACTCACCAGTCACAGAAAAGCATCTTACGGATGGCATGACAGTAAGAGAATT
ATGCAGTGCTGCCATAACCATGAGTGATAACACTGCGGCCAACTTACTTCTGACAACGATCGGAGGACCG
AAGGAGCTAACCGCTTTTTTGCACAACATGGGGGATCATGTAACTCGCCTTGATCGTTGGGAACCGGAGC
TGAATGAAGCCATACCAAACGACGAGCGTGACACCACGATGCCTGTAGCAATGGCAACAACGTTGCGCAA
ACTATTAACTGGCGAACTACTTACTCTAGCTTCCCGGCAACAATTAATAGACTGGATGGAGGCGGATAAA
GTTGCAGGACCACTTCTGCGCTCGGCCCTTCCGGCTGGCTGGTTTATTGCTGATAAATCTGGAGCCGGTG
AGCGTGGGTCTCGCGGTATCATTGCAGCACTGGGGCCAGATGGTAAGCCCTCCCGTATCGTAGTTATCTA
CACGACGGGGAGTCAGGCAACTATGGATGAACGAAATAGACAGATCGCTGAGATAGGTGCCTCACTGATT
AAGCATTGGTAACTGTCAGACCAAGTTTACTCATATATACTTTAGATTGATTTAAAACTTCATTTTTAAT
TTAAAAGGATCTAGGTGAAGATCCTTTTTGATAATCTCATGACCAAAATCCCTTAACGTGAGTTTTCGTT
CCACTGAGCGTCAGACCCCGTAGAAAAGATCAAAGGATCTTCTTGAGATCCTTTTTTTCTGCGCGTAATC
TGCTGCTTGCAAACAAAAAAACCACCGCTACCAGCGGTGGTTTGTTTGCCGGATCAAGAGCTACCAACTC
TTTTTCCGAAGGTAACTGGCTTCAGCAGAGCGCAGATACCAAATACTGTTCTTCTAGTGTAGCCGTAGTT
AGGCCACCACTTCAAGAACTCTGTAGCACCGCCTACATACCTCGCTCTGCTAATCCTGTTACCAGTGGCT
GCTGCCAGTGGCGATAAGTCGTGTCTTACCGGGTTGGACTCAAGACGATAGTTACCGGATAAGGCGCAGC
GGTCGGGCTGAACGGGGGGTTCGTGCACACAGCCCAGCTTGGAGCGAACGACCTACACCGAACTGAGATA
CCTACAGCGTGAGCTATGAGAAAGCGCCACGCTTCCCGAAGGGAGAAAGGCGGACAGGTATCCGGTAAGC
GGCAGGGTCGGAACAGGAGAGCGCACGAGGGAGCTTCCAGGGGGAAACGCCTGGTATCTTTATAGTCCTG
TCGGGTTTCGCCACCTCTGACTTGAGCGTCGATTTTTGTGATGCTCGTCAGGGGGGCGGAGCCTATGGAA
AAACGCCAGCAACGCGGCCTTTTTACGGTTCCTGGCCTTTTGCTGGCCTTTTGCTCACATGTTCTTTCCT
GCGTTATCCCCTGATTCTGTGGATAACCGTATTACCGCCTTTGAGTGAGCTGATACCGCTCGCCGCAGCC
GAACGACCGAGCGC
